Addgene plasmid #13339: pBabe puro pI3K p110 CAAX
Depositing lab: Channing Der. Depositing organization: University of North Carolina at Chapel Hill. Publication: Oncogenic Ras blocks anoikis by activation of a novel effector pathway independent of phosphatidylinositol 3-kinase. McFall A, Ulku A, Lambert QT, Kusa A, Rogers-Graham K, Der CJ. Mol Cell Biol. 2001 Aug . 21(16):5488-99. 10.1128/MCB.21.16.5488-5499.2001 PubMed 11463831.
Backbone
  Vector backbone: pBabe puro
  Backbone size w/o insert (bp): 5169
  Vector type: Mammalian Expression, Retroviral
  Selectable markers: Puromycin
Growth in bacteria
  Bacterial resistance: Ampicillin, 100 μg/mL
  Growth temperature: 37°C
  Growth strain: DH5alpha
  Copy number: High Copy
Gene/Insert
  Gene/Insert name: pI3K p110 CAAX (alt names: pI3K; p110; PIK3CA)
  Species: B. taurus (bovine)
  Insert size (bp): 3200
  GenBank ID: NM_174574
  Entrez Gene: PIK3CA
  Cloning method: Restriction Enzyme; 5′ cloning site BamHI (not destroyed); 3′ cloning site BamHI (not destroyed)
  Sequencing primers: 5′ pBabe 5'; 3′ pBabe 3'
Terms and licenses: Academic/Nonprofit Terms; Industry Terms: Not Available to Industry
Depositor comments: Plasma membrane-targeted, constitutively activated PI3K p110. Please note that the myc tag is NONFUNCTIONAL.
How to cite: pBabe puro pI3K p110 CAAX was a gift from Channing Der (Addgene plasmid # 13339 ; http://n2t.net/addgene:13339 ; RRID:Addgene_13339)
