[The description below was written by a language model from this plasmid's Addgene catalogue record.]
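Description:
pBabe puro pI3K p110 CAAX is a retroviral mammalian expression plasmid built on the pBabe puro backbone (about 5.2 kb without insert). It is maintained as a high-copy plasmid in E. coli under ampicillin selection, and it carries a puromycin resistance marker for selecting transduced or transfected mammalian cells. pBabe vectors are Moloney murine leukemia virus-based designs in which the region between the long terminal repeats is packaged into retroviral particles when the plasmid is introduced into a packaging cell line. The inserted gene is generally expressed from the 5′ LTR and the drug marker from a separate internal promoter. The record includes no feature table, so these regulatory elements are inferred from the backbone family rather than listed for this construct.

The payload is an insert of roughly 3.2 kb encoding the bovine p110 catalytic subunit of phosphatidylinositol 3-kinase (PIK3CA), cloned into a BamHI site that is preserved at both ends. Because the same enzyme flanks both ends, orientation is not fixed by the cloning strategy itself. The coding sequence carries a CAAX motif, a C-terminal prenylation signal that directs the protein to the plasma membrane. According to the depositor, this membrane targeting makes the kinase constitutively active. The depositor also warns that a myc tag in the construct is nonfunctional, so it should not be relied on for detection or immunoprecipitation.

The construct suits stable expression of activated PI3K in mammalian cells to study downstream signalling. The associated publication examined whether oncogenic Ras protects cells from anoikis through PI3K or through a PI3K-independent effector pathway.
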