>Addgene plasmid #13339 | pBabe puro pI3K p110 CAAX | addgene partial sequence | sequence record 19636 | 13339 with pBABE5'
ATGGAACAGAAACTCCATATCGGAGGAGGATCTACCTCCAAGACCATCATCAGGTGAACTGTGGGGCATC
CACTTGATGCCCCCAAGAATCCTAGTAGAATGTTTACTACCAAATGGGATGATAGTGACTTTAGAATGCC
TCCGTGAGGCTACGTTAATAACGATAAAGCATGAACTATTTAAAGAAGCAAGAAAATACCCTCTCCATCA
ACTTCTTCAAGATGAATCTTCTTACATTTTCGTAAGTGTTACCCAAGAAGCAGAAAGGGAAGAATTTTTT
GATGAAACAAGACGACTTTGTGACCTTCGGCTTTTTCAACCCTTTTTAAAAGTAATTGAACCAGTAGGCA
ACCGTGAAGAAAAGATCCTCAATCGAGAAATTGGTTTTGCTATCGGCATGCCAGTGTGTGAATTCGATAT
GGTTAAAGATCCAGAAGTACAGGACTTCCGAAGAAATATTCTCAATGTTTGTAAAGAAGCTGTGGATCTT
AGGGATCTTAATTCACCTCATAGTAGAGCAATGTATGTTTATCCTCCAAATGTAGAATCTTCACCAGAAC
TGCCAAAGCACATATATAATAAATTGGATAAAGGGCAAATAATAGTGGTGATTTGGGTAATAGTTTCTCC
AAATAATGACAAACAGAAGTATACTCTGAAAATCAACCATGACTGTGTGCCAGAACAAGTAATTGCT
